>Addgene plasmid #121268 | pUC57-Kan_br48_g4458 | depositor full sequence | sequence record 231330 | pUC57-Kan_br48_g4458 sequence 2932 bps
TCGCGCGTTTCGGTGATGACGGTGAAAACCTCTGACACATGCAGCTCCCGGAGACGGTCACAGCTTGTCT
GTAAGCGGATGCCGGGAGCAGACAAGCCCGTCAGGGCGCGTCAGCGGGTGTTGGCGGGTGTCGGGGCTGG
CTTAACTATGCGGCATCAGAGCAGATTGTACTGAGAGTGCACCATATGCGGTGTGAAATACCGCACAGAT
GCGTAAGGAGAAAATACCGCATCAGGCGCCATTCGCCATTCAGGCTGCGCAACTGTTGGGAAGGGCGATC
GGTGCGGGCCTCTTCGCTATTACGCCAGCTGGCGAAAGGGGGATGTGCTGCAAGGCGATTAAGTTGGGTA
ACGCCAGGGTTTTCCCAGTCACGACGTTGTAAAACGACGGCCAGTGAATTGACGCGTATTGGGATGGAAC
TTGGTCTCTAATGGTTGATCCACCAGCTTCTCCAGGTGGTTCTTTGCAAATTCCACCAACTTCTAATGTT
TTGTGTCCAATTGGTATTAAATGTGCTGCTTCTTCTGATGGTACTCATAGATGTTTGGGTTTGAATGGTA
GAGCTATTTGTGCTACTACTTGTCCAACTACTTCTGATTGTCCAGCTAGATGTAAAAAACAAACTTTGGT
TAATGGTTTTTGTACTAATGGTGCTAATCCATGTATTTGTACTAATACTGATGCTATTATTAGACAATCT
TGAGCTTAGAGACCAAGTTCCATCCCAATGGCGCGCCGAGCTTGGCTCGAGCATGGTCATAGCTGTTTCC
TGTGTGAAATTGTTATCCGCTCACAATTCCACACAACATACGAGCCGGAAGCATAAAGTGTAAAGCCTGG
GGTGCCTAATGAGTGAGCTAACTCACATTAATTGCGTTGCGCTCACTGCCCGCTTTCCAGTCGGGAAACC
TGTCGTGCCAGCTGCATTAATGAATCGGCCAACGCGCGGGGAGAGGCGGTTTGCGTATTGGGCGCTCTTC
CGCTTCCTCGCTCACTGACTCGCTGCGCTCGGTCGTTCGGCTGCGGCGAGCGGTATCAGCTCACTCAAAG
GCGGTAATACGGTTATCCACAGAATCAGGGGATAACGCAGGAAAGAACATGTGAGCAAAAGGCCAGCAAA
AGGCCAGGAACCGTAAAAAGGCCGCGTTGCTGGCGTTTTTCCATAGGCTCCGCCCCCCTGACGAGCATCA
CAAAAATCGACGCTCAAGTCAGAGGTGGCGAAACCCGACAGGACTATAAAGATACCAGGCGTTTCCCCCT
GGAAGCTCCCTCGTGCGCTCTCCTGTTCCGACCCTGCCGCTTACCGGATACCTGTCCGCCTTTCTCCCTT
CGGGAAGCGTGGCGCTTTCTCATAGCTCACGCTGTAGGTATCTCAGTTCGGTGTAGGTCGTTCGCTCCAA
GCTGGGCTGTGTGCACGAACCCCCCGTTCAGCCCGACCGCTGCGCCTTATCCGGTAACTATCGTCTTGAG
TCCAACCCGGTAAGACACGACTTATCGCCACTGGCAGCAGCCACTGGTAACAGGATTAGCAGAGCGAGGT
ATGTAGGCGGTGCTACAGAGTTCTTGAAGTGGTGGCCTAACTACGGCTACACTAGAAGAACAGTATTTGG
TATCTGCGCTCTGCTGAAGCCAGTTACCTTCGGAAAAAGAGTTGGTAGCTCTTGATCCGGCAAACAAACC
ACCGCTGGTAGCGGTGGTTTTTTTGTTTGCAAGCAGCAGATTACGCGCAGAAAAAAAGGATCTCAAGAAG
ATCCTTTGATCTTTTCTACGGGGTCTGACGCTCAGTGGAACGAAAACTCACGTTAAGGGATTTTGGTCAT
GAGATTATCAAAAAGGATCTTCACCTAGATCCTTTTAAATTAAAAATGAAGTTTTAAATCAATCTAAAGT
ATATATGAGTAAACTTGGTCTGACAGTTAGAAAAACTCATCGAGCATCAAATGAAACTGCAATTTATTCA
TATCAGGATTATCAATACCATATTTTTGAAAAAGCCGTTTCTGTAATGAAGGAGAAAACTCACCGAGGCA
GTTCCATAGGATGGCAAGATCCTGGTATCGGTCTGCGATTCCGACTCGTCCAACATCAATACAACCTATT
AATTTCCCCTCGTCAAAAATAAGGTTATCAAGTGAGAAATCACCATGAGTGACGACTGAATCCGGTGAGA
ATGGCAAAAGTTTATGCATTTCTTTCCAGACTTGTTCAACAGGCCAGCCATTACGCTCGTCATCAAAATC
ACTCGCATCAACCAAACCGTTATTCATTCGTGATTGCGCCTGAGCGAGACGAAATACGCGATCGCTGTTA
AAAGGACAATTACAAACAGGAATCGAATGCAACCGGCGCAGGAACACTGCCAGCGCATCAACAATATTTT
CACCTGAATCAGGATATTCTTCTAATACCTGGAATGCTGTTTTCCCAGGGATCGCAGTGGTGAGTAACCA
TGCATCATCAGGAGTACGGATAAAATGCTTGATGGTCGGAAGAGGCATAAATTCCGTCAGCCAGTTTAGT
CTGACCATCTCATCTGTAACATCATTGGCAACGCTACCTTTGCCATGTTTCAGAAACAACTCTGGCGCAT
CGGGCTTCCCATACAATCGATAGATTGTCGCACCTGATTGCCCGACATTATCGCGAGCCCATTTATACCC
ATATAAATCAGCATCCATGTTGGAATTTAATCGCGGCCTAGAGCAAGACGTTTCCCGTTGAATATGGCTC
ATACTCTTCCTTTTTCAATATTATTGAAGCATTTATCAGGGTTATTGTCTCATGAGCGGATACATATTTG
AATGTATTTAGAAAAATAAACAAATAGGGGTTCCGCGCACATTTCCCCGAAAAGTGCCACCTGACGTCTA
AGAAACCATTATTATCATGACATTAACCTATAAAAATAGGCGTATCACGAGGCCCTTTCGTC
Features (pLannotate 1.2.2; 10 found; start..end, strand, type, name):
    137..236     +  misc_feature   bom (fragment): basis of mobility region from pBR322
    242..399     -  CDS            lacZα (fragment): LacZα fragment of β-galactosidase; lacZ fragment
    780..796     -  protein_bind   lac operator: The lac repressor binds to the lac operator to inhibit transcription in E. coli. This inhibition can be relieved by adding lactose or isopropyl-β-D-thiogalactopyranoside (IPTG). lac repressor encoded by lacI
    804..834     -  promoter       lac promoter: promoter for the E. coli lac operon
    849..870     -  protein_bind   CAP binding site: CAP binding activates transcription in the presence of cAMP. E. coli catabolite activator protein
    883..975     -  CDS            lacI (fragment): lac repressor; lacI; The lac repressor binds to the lac operator to inhibit transcription in E. coli. This inhibition can be relieved by adding lactose or isopropyl-β-D-thiogalactopyranoside (IPTG).
   1158..1746    -  rep_origin     ori: high-copy-number ColE1/pMB1/pBR322/pUC origin of replication
   1917..2732    -  CDS            KanR: aminoglycoside phosphotransferase; aph(3')-Ia; confers resistance to kanamycin in bacteria or G418 (Geneticin®) in eukaryotes
   2733..2837    -  promoter       AmpR promoter: bla
   2932..35      +  CDS            rop (fragment) (across the origin): Rop protein, which maintains plasmids at low copy number; rop
