[The description below was written by a language model from this plasmid's Addgene catalogue record and pLannotate feature annotations shown in this document.]
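Description:
pUC57-Kan_br48_g4458 is a small, high-copy bacterial cloning plasmid that serves as a Level 0 module for Golden Gate assembly. It is built on the pUC57-Kan backbone (about 2.6 kb without insert; the full depositor sequence is 2,932 nt). It replicates in E. coli from a ColE1/pUC-type origin and is selected with kanamycin through an aph(3')-Ia aminoglycoside phosphotransferase gene, which the annotation places downstream of the bla (AmpR) promoter. The remaining annotated backbone features are typical pUC remnants: short fragments of bom, rop and lacI, and a lac promoter region with its CAP binding site and lac operator, reading toward a lacZα fragment.

The insert, br48_g4458, is attributed in the record to Magnaporthe oryzae (the species is entered in the mutation field). It belongs to a clone resource of M. oryzae effectors that share sequence and structural similarity across host-specific lineages. It was placed at the EcoRV site of the polylinker and can be sequenced with M13 forward and reverse primers. The feature table does not annotate the insert. However, the unannotated gap of roughly 380 bp between the lac operator and the lacZα fragment matches an insertion that interrupts lacZα, and lacZ is listed as the screening marker.

The construct carries no eukaryotic promoter, tag or terminator, so it functions as a storage and donor module rather than an expression vector. In Golden Gate cloning, a Level 0 part is released by a Type IIS restriction enzyme and joined to promoter, tag and terminator modules in higher-level vectors. The record does not state which enzyme or overhangs are used, nor the identity or function of the encoded protein beyond its gene name.
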