Addgene plasmid #121268: pUC57-Kan_br48_g4458
Purpose: Level 0 Golden-Gate compatible vector
Depositing lab: Sophien Kamoun. Depositing organization: Sainsbury Laboratory, Norwich. Publication: A Clone Resource of Magnaporthe oryzae Effectors That Share Sequence and Structural Similarities Across Host-Specific Lineages. Petit-Houdenot Y, Langner T, Harant A, Win J, Kamoun S. Mol Plant Microbe Interact. 2020 Aug;33(8):1032-1035. doi: 10.1094/MPMI-03-20-0052-A. Epub 2020 Jun 22. PubMed 32460610.
Backbone
  Vector backbone: pUC57-Kan
  Backbone size w/o insert (bp): 2626
  Vector type: Golden Gate
  Selectable markers: lacZ
Growth in bacteria
  Bacterial resistance: Kanamycin, 50 μg/mL
  Growth temperature: 37°C
  Growth strain: DH5alpha
  Copy number: High Copy
Gene/Insert
  Gene/Insert name: br48_g4458
  Mutation: Magnaporthe oryzae
  Cloning method: Restriction Enzyme; 5′ cloning site EcoRV (unknown if destroyed); 3′ cloning site EcoRV (unknown if destroyed)
  Sequencing primers: 5′ M13Fw; 3′ M13Rv
Terms and licenses: Academic/Nonprofit Terms; Industry Terms: Not Available to Industry
How to cite: pUC57-Kan_br48_g4458 was a gift from Sophien Kamoun (Addgene plasmid # 121268 ; http://n2t.net/addgene:121268 ; RRID:Addgene_121268)
