>Addgene plasmid #121268 | pUC57-Kan_br48_g4458 | depositor partial sequence | sequence record 230788 | br48_g4458
TTGGTCTCTAATGGTTGATCCACCAGCTTCTCCAGGTGGTTCTTTGCAAATTCCACCAACTTCTAATGTT
TTGTGTCCAATTGGTATTAAATGTGCTGCTTCTTCTGATGGTACTCATAGATGTTTGGGTTTGAATGGTA
GAGCTATTTGTGCTACTACTTGTCCAACTACTTCTGATTGTCCAGCTAGATGTAAAAAACAAACTTTGGT
TAATGGTTTTTGTACTAATGGTGCTAATCCATGTATTTGTACTAATACTGATGCTATTATTAGACAATCT
TGAGCTTAGAGACCAA
