>Addgene plasmid #121268 | pUC57-Kan_br48_g4458 | depositor partial sequence | sequence record 230789 | empty_vector
TCGCGCGTTTCGGTGATGACGGTGAAAACCTCTGACACATGCAGCTCCCGGAGACGGTCACAGCTTGTCT
GTAAGCGGATGCCGGGAGCAGACAAGCCCGTCAGGGCGCGTCAGCGGGTGTTGGCGGGTGTCGGGGCTGG
CTTAACTATGCGGCATCAGAGCAGATTGTACTGAGAGTGCACCATATGCGGTGTGAAATACCGCACAGAT
GCGTAAGGAGAAAATACCGCATCAGGCGCCATTCGCCATTCAGGCTGCGCAACTGTTGGGAAGGGCGATC
GGTGCGGGCCTCTTCGCTATTACGCCAGCTGGCGAAAGGGGGATGTGCTGCAAGGCGATTAAGTTGGGTA
ACGCCAGGGTTTTCCCAGTCACGACGTTGTAAAACGACGGCCAGTGAATTGACGCGTATTGGGATATCCC
AATGGCGCGCCGAGCTTGGCTCGAGCATGGTCATAGCTGTTTCCTGTGTGAAATTGTTATCCGCTCACAA
TTCCACACAACATACGAGCCGGAAGCATAAAGTGTAAAGCCTGGGGTGCCTAATGAGTGAGCTAACTCAC
ATTAATTGCGTTGCGCTCACTGCCCGCTTTCCAGTCGGGAAACCTGTCGTGCCAGCTGCATTAATGAATC
GGCCAACGCGCGGGGAGAGGCGGTTTGCGTATTGGGCGCTCTTCCGCTTCCTCGCTCACTGACTCGCTGC
GCTCGGTCGTTCGGCTGCGGCGAGCGGTATCAGCTCACTCAAAGGCGGTAATACGGTTATCCACAGAATC
AGGGGATAACGCAGGAAAGAACATGTGAGCAAAAGGCCAGCAAAAGGCCAGGAACCGTAAAAAGGCCGCG
TTGCTGGCGTTTTTCCATAGGCTCCGCCCCCCTGACGAGCATCACAAAAATCGACGCTCAAGTCAGAGGT
GGCGAAACCCGACAGGACTATAAAGATACCAGGCGTTTCCCCCTGGAAGCTCCCTCGTGCGCTCTCCTGT
TCCGACCCTGCCGCTTACCGGATACCTGTCCGCCTTTCTCCCTTCGGGAAGCGTGGCGCTTTCTCATAGC
TCACGCTGTAGGTATCTCAGTTCGGTGTAGGTCGTTCGCTCCAAGCTGGGCTGTGTGCACGAACCCCCCG
TTCAGCCCGACCGCTGCGCCTTATCCGGTAACTATCGTCTTGAGTCCAACCCGGTAAGACACGACTTATC
GCCACTGGCAGCAGCCACTGGTAACAGGATTAGCAGAGCGAGGTATGTAGGCGGTGCTACAGAGTTCTTG
AAGTGGTGGCCTAACTACGGCTACACTAGAAGAACAGTATTTGGTATCTGCGCTCTGCTGAAGCCAGTTA
CCTTCGGAAAAAGAGTTGGTAGCTCTTGATCCGGCAAACAAACCACCGCTGGTAGCGGTGGTTTTTTTGT
TTGCAAGCAGCAGATTACGCGCAGAAAAAAAGGATCTCAAGAAGATCCTTTGATCTTTTCTACGGGGTCT
GACGCTCAGTGGAACGAAAACTCACGTTAAGGGATTTTGGTCATGAGATTATCAAAAAGGATCTTCACCT
AGATCCTTTTAAATTAAAAATGAAGTTTTAAATCAATCTAAAGTATATATGAGTAAACTTGGTCTGACAG
TTAGAAAAACTCATCGAGCATCAAATGAAACTGCAATTTATTCATATCAGGATTATCAATACCATATTTT
TGAAAAAGCCGTTTCTGTAATGAAGGAGAAAACTCACCGAGGCAGTTCCATAGGATGGCAAGATCCTGGT
ATCGGTCTGCGATTCCGACTCGTCCAACATCAATACAACCTATTAATTTCCCCTCGTCAAAAATAAGGTT
ATCAAGTGAGAAATCACCATGAGTGACGACTGAATCCGGTGAGAATGGCAAAAGTTTATGCATTTCTTTC
CAGACTTGTTCAACAGGCCAGCCATTACGCTCGTCATCAAAATCACTCGCATCAACCAAACCGTTATTCA
TTCGTGATTGCGCCTGAGCGAGACGAAATACGCGATCGCTGTTAAAAGGACAATTACAAACAGGAATCGA
ATGCAACCGGCGCAGGAACACTGCCAGCGCATCAACAATATTTTCACCTGAATCAGGATATTCTTCTAAT
ACCTGGAATGCTGTTTTCCCAGGGATCGCAGTGGTGAGTAACCATGCATCATCAGGAGTACGGATAAAAT
GCTTGATGGTCGGAAGAGGCATAAATTCCGTCAGCCAGTTTAGTCTGACCATCTCATCTGTAACATCATT
GGCAACGCTACCTTTGCCATGTTTCAGAAACAACTCTGGCGCATCGGGCTTCCCATACAATCGATAGATT
GTCGCACCTGATTGCCCGACATTATCGCGAGCCCATTTATACCCATATAAATCAGCATCCATGTTGGAAT
TTAATCGCGGCCTAGAGCAAGACGTTTCCCGTTGAATATGGCTCATACTCTTCCTTTTTCAATATTATTG
AAGCATTTATCAGGGTTATTGTCTCATGAGCGGATACATATTTGAATGTATTTAGAAAAATAAACAAATA
GGGGTTCCGCGCACATTTCCCCGAAAAGTGCCACCTGACGTCTAAGAAACCATTATTATCATGACATTAA
CCTATAAAAATAGGCGTATCACGAGGCCCTTTCGTC
