>Addgene plasmid #121268 | pUC57-Kan_br48_g4458 | addgene partial sequence | sequence record 237967 | M13-F20 5'-TGTAAAACGACGGCCAGT-3'
TTGGTCTCTAATGGTTGATCCACCAGCTTCTCCAGGTGGTTCTTTGCAAATTCCACCAACTTCTAATGTT
TTGTGTCCAATTGGTATTAAATGTGCTGCTTCTTCTGATGGTACTCATAGATGTTTGGGTTTGAATGGTA
GAGCTATTTGTGCTACTACTTGTCCAACTACTTCTGATTGTCCAGCTAGATGTAAAAAACAAACTTTGGT
TAATGGTTTTTGTACTAATGGTGCTAATCCATGTATTTGTACTAATACTGATGCTATTATTAGACAATCT
TGAGCTTAGAGACCAAGTTCCATCCCAATGGCGCGCCGAGCTTGGCTCGAGCATGGTCATAGCTGTTTCC
TGTGTGAAATTGTTATCCGCTCACAATTCCACACAACATACGAGCCGGAAGCATAAAGTGTAAAGCCTGG
GGTGCCTAATGAGTGAGCTAACTCACATTAATTGCGTTGCGCTCACTGCCCGCTTTCCAGTCGGGAAACC
TGTCGTGCCAGCTGCATTAATGAATCGGCCAACGCGCGGGGAGAGGCGGTTTGCGTATTGGGCGCTCTTC
CGCTTCCTCGCTCACTGACTCGCTGCGCTCGGTCGTTCGGCTGCGGCGAGCGGTATCAGCTCACTCAAAG
GCGGTAATACGGTTATCCACAGAATCAGGGGATAACGCAGGAAAGAACATGTGAGCAAAAGGCCAGCAAA
AGGCCAGGAACCGTAAAAAGGCCGCGTTGCTGGCGTTTTTCCATAGGCTCCGCCCCCCTGACGAGCATCA
CAAAAATCGACGCTCAAGTCAGAGGTGGCGAAACCCGACAGGACTATAAAGATACCAGGCGTTTCCCCCT
GGAAGCTCCCTCGTGCGCTCTCCTGTTCCGACCCTGCCGCTTACCGGATACCTGTCCGCCTTTCTCCCTT
CGGGAAGCGTG
